Addgene plasmid #238905: twinStrep_HA_aMFx1 (4a)
Purpose: Plasmid insert contains the aMFx1, HA and twinStrep C-terminal tag sequences for use in Combinatorial Golden Gate Assembly (BsaI restriction sites).
Depositing lab: Joseph Brock. Depositing organization: Australian National University. Publication: High-throughput optimisation of protein secretion in yeast via an engineered biosensor. Cleaver A, Luo R, Smith OB, Murphy L, Schwessinger B, Brock J. Trends Biotechnol. 2025 Apr;43(4):838-867. doi: 10.1016/j.tibtech.2024.11.010. Epub 2024 Dec 13. PubMed 39674781.
Backbone
  Vector backbone: High Copy Chloramphenicol
  Backbone manufacturer: TWIST bioscience
  Vector type: Synthetic Biology
Growth in bacteria
  Bacterial resistance: Chloramphenicol, 25 μg/mL
  Growth temperature: 37°C
  Growth strain: DH5alpha
  Copy number: High Copy
Gene/Insert
  Gene/Insert name: twinStrep_HA_aMFx1
  Species: Synthetic
  Cloning method: Golden Gate
Terms and licenses: Academic/Nonprofit Terms; Industry Terms: Not Available to Industry
Depositor comments: There are two twinStreps in this plasmid, and the depositor confirms that this does not affect function.
How to cite: twinStrep_HA_aMFx1 (4a) was a gift from Joseph Brock (Addgene plasmid # 238905 ; http://n2t.net/addgene:238905 ; RRID:Addgene_238905)
