[The description below was written by a language model from this plasmid's Addgene catalogue record and pLannotate feature annotations shown in this document.]
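Description:
twinStrep_HA_aMFx1 (4a) is a small synthetic-biology part plasmid built on a commercial high-copy chloramphenicol cloning backbone. It is intended for propagation in E. coli rather than for expression in its own right. The annotated backbone consists of a high-copy ColE1/pUC-type origin of replication and a chloramphenicol acetyltransferase (cat) gene driven by its native promoter and followed by a lambda t0 terminator. Short remnants of a lac operator and lacZα flank the cloning region. No yeast origin, yeast marker, promoter or terminator is annotated, which fits its role as a donor of a single part.

The insert is a synthetic C-terminal tag module flanked, according to the record, by BsaI sites so that it can be released and joined with other parts in combinatorial Golden Gate assembly. It combines a twin-Strep affinity tag, an HA epitope and "aMFx1". The feature tables support the latter two: a 27-nt match to an HA repeat, corresponding to one HA epitope, is followed almost immediately by a 66-nt fragment matching yeast alpha mating factor, presumably a single copy of the pheromone unit. The twin-Strep sequence and the BsaI sites are not picked up by the automated annotation. The depositor notes that the plasmid contains two twin-Strep copies and that this does not affect function. This may relate to the 60-nt length difference between the two sequence records (2,375 versus 2,315 nt), which lies upstream of the HA tag, although the record does not say so.

The associated publication concerns high-throughput optimisation of protein secretion in yeast using an engineered biosensor. The module is therefore presumably fused to the C-terminus of secreted proteins for detection and purification, with the alpha-factor peptide possibly serving as a biosensor signal, but the record does not spell out this mechanism.
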