Features (pLannotate 1.2.2; 8 found; start..end, strand, type, name):
     79..94      -  protein_bind   lac operator (fragment): The lac repressor binds to the lac operator to inhibit transcription in E. coli. This inhibition can be relieved by adding lactose or isopropyl-β-D-thiogalactopyranoside (IPTG). lac repressor encoded by lacI
    245..833     -  rep_origin     ori: high-copy-number ColE1/pMB1/pBR322/pUC origin of replication
    966..1060    -  terminator     lambda t0 terminator: transcription terminator from phage lambda
   1084..1740    -  CDS            cat: CAT_ECOLX - Experimental evidence at protein level: Swiss-Prot protein existence level 1. This enzyme is an effector of chloramphenicol resistance in bacteria. From Escherichia coli. This protein is used as a marker in many commonly used cloning vectors, such as pACYC184.
   1741..1843    -  promoter       cat promoter: promoter of the E. coli cat gene encoding chloramphenicol acetyltransferase
   1918..1961    -  CDS            lacZα (fragment): LacZα fragment of β-galactosidase; lacZ fragment
   2200..2226    +  CDS            3xHA (fragment): three tandem HA epitope tags
   2230..2295    +  CDS            MF(ALPHA)2 (fragment): MFAL2_YEAST - Also known as MF-ALPHA-2, MFAL2. Experimental evidence at protein level: Swiss-Prot protein existence level 1. The active factor is excreted into the culture medium by haploid cells of the alpha mating type and acts on cells of the opposite mating type (type A). It mediates the conjugation process between the two types by inhibiting the initiation of DNA synthesis in type a cells and synchronizing them with type alpha. From Saccharomyces cerevisiae (strain ATCC 204508 / S288c) (Baker's yeast).
>Addgene plasmid #238905 | twinStrep_HA_aMFx1 (4a) | addgene full sequence | sequence record 481553 | Addgene NGS Result
AGGCTAGGTGGAGGCTCAGTGATGATAAGTCTGCGATGGTGGATGCATGTGTCATGGTCATAGCTGTTTC
CTGTGTGAAATTGTTATCCGCTCAGAGGGCACAATCCTATTCCGCGCTATCCGACAATCTCCAAGACATT
AGGTGGAGTTCAGTTCGGCGTATGGCATATGTCGCTGGAAAGAACATGTGAGCAAAAGGCCAGCAAAAGG
CCAGGAACCGTAAAAAGGCCGCGTTGCTGGCGTTTTTCCATAGGCTCCGCCCCCCTGACGAGCATCACAA
AAATCGACGCTCAAGTCAGAGGTGGCGAAACCCGACAGGACTATAAAGATACCAGGCGTTTCCCCCTGGA
AGCTCCCTCGTGCGCTCTCCTGTTCCGACCCTGCCGCTTACCGGATACCTGTCCGCCTTTCTCCCTTCGG
GAAGCGTGGCGCTTTCTCATAGCTCACGCTGTAGGTATCTCAGTTCGGTGTAGGTCGTTCGCTCCAAGCT
GGGCTGTGTGCACGAACCCCCCGTTCAGCCCGACCGCTGCGCCTTATCCGGTAACTATCGTCTTGAGTCC
AACCCGGTAAGACACGACTTATCGCCACTGGCAGCAGCCACTGGTAACAGGATTAGCAGAGCGAGGTATG
TAGGCGGTGCTACAGAGTTCTTGAAGTGGTGGCCTAACTACGGCTACACTAGAAGAACAGTATTTGGTAT
CTGCGCTCTGCTGAAGCCAGTTACCTTCGGAAAAAGAGTTGGTAGCTCTTGATCCGGCAAACAAACCACC
GCTGGTAGCGGTGGTTTTTTTGTTTGCAAGCAGCAGATTACGCGCAGAAAAAAAGGATCTCAAGAAGATC
CTTTGATCTTTTCTACGGGGTCTGACGCTCTATTCAACAAAGCCGCCGTCCCGTCAAGTCAGCGTAAATG
GGTAGGGGGCTTCAAATCGTCCCCCCATACGATATAAGTTGTTACTAGTGCTTGGATTCTCACCAATAAA
AAACGCCCGGCGGCAACCGAGCGTTCTGAACAAATCCAGATGGAGTTCTGAGGTCATTACTGGATCTATC
AACAGGAGTCCAAGCGAGCTCGATATCAAATTACGCCCCGCCCTGCCACTCATCGCAGTACTGTTGTAAT
TCATTAAGCATTCTGCCGACATGGAAGCCATCACAAACGGCATGATGAACCTGAATCGCCAGCGGCATCA
GCACCTTGTCGCCTTGCGTATAATATTTGCCCATGGTGAAAACGGGGGCGAAGAAGTTGTCCATATTGGC
CACGTTTAAATCAAAACTGGTGAAACTCACCCAGGGATTGGCTGAGACGAAAAACATATTCTCAATAAAC
CCTTTAGGGAAATAGGCCAGGTTTTCACCGTAACACGCCACATCTTGCGAATATATGTGTAGAAACTGCC
GGAAATCGTCGTGGTATTCACTCCAGAGCGATGAAAACGTTTCAGTTTGCTCATGGAAAACGGTGTAACA
AGGGTGAACACTATCCCATATCACCAGCTCACCGTCTTTCATTGCCATACGAAATTCCGGATGAGCATTC
ATCAGGCGGGCAAGAATGTGAATAAAGGCCGGATAAAACTTGTGCTTATTTTTCTTTACGGTCTTTAAAA
AGGCCGTAATATCCAGCTGAACGGTCTGGTTATAGGTACATTGAGCAACTGACTGAAATGCCTCAAAATG
TTCTTTACGATGCCATTGGGATATATCAACGGTGGTATATCCAGTGATTTTTTTCTCCATTTTAGCTTCC
TTAGCTCCTGAAAATCTCGATAACTCAAAAAATACGCCCGGTAGTGATCTTATTTCATTATGGTGAAAGT
TGGAACCTCTTACGTGCCGATCAACGTCTCATTGATACCTGAAACAAAACCCATCGTACGGCCAAGGAAG
TCTCCAATAACTGTGATCCACCACAAGCGCCAGGGTTTTCCCAGTCACGACGTTGTAAAACGACGGCCAG
TCATGCATAATCCGCACGCATCTGGAATAAGGAAGTGCCATTCCGCCTGACCTGCATCGTCTCATCGGTC
TCAATCCGGTGGTGGTTCTTGGTCCCATCCACAATTTGAAAAAGGTGGTGGTTCTGGTGGTGGTTCTGGT
GGTTCTGCTTGGTCCCATCCACAATTTGAAAAAGGTGGTGGTTCTGGTGGTGGTTCTGGTGGTTCTGCTT
GGTCCCATCCACAATTTGAAAAAGGATCCTACCCATACGATGTTCCCGATTACGCTGGTTCTAAGCGTGA
GGCGGACGCTGAGGCATGGCATTGGTTACAATTAAAGCCAGGGCAGCCAATGTATTAATGGCTGAGACCT
GAGACGGCATATTCTACCTAGGGGCGGCAATAATAGCCCACATTGCGTGAAATTGACCAAGTCGG
