Features (pLannotate 1.2.2; 8 found; start..end, strand, type, name):
     79..94      -  protein_bind   lac operator (fragment): The lac repressor binds to the lac operator to inhibit transcription in E. coli. This inhibition can be relieved by adding lactose or isopropyl-β-D-thiogalactopyranoside (IPTG). lac repressor encoded by lacI
    245..833     -  rep_origin     ori: high-copy-number ColE1/pMB1/pBR322/pUC origin of replication
    966..1060    -  terminator     lambda t0 terminator: transcription terminator from phage lambda
   1084..1740    -  CDS            cat: CAT_ECOLX - Experimental evidence at protein level: Swiss-Prot protein existence level 1. This enzyme is an effector of chloramphenicol resistance in bacteria. From Escherichia coli. This protein is used as a marker in many commonly used cloning vectors, such as pACYC184.
   1741..1843    -  promoter       cat promoter: promoter of the E. coli cat gene encoding chloramphenicol acetyltransferase
   1918..1961    -  CDS            lacZα (fragment): LacZα fragment of β-galactosidase; lacZ fragment
   2140..2166    +  CDS            3xHA (fragment): three tandem HA epitope tags
   2170..2235    +  CDS            MF(ALPHA)2 (fragment): MFAL2_YEAST - Also known as MF-ALPHA-2, MFAL2. Experimental evidence at protein level: Swiss-Prot protein existence level 1. The active factor is excreted into the culture medium by haploid cells of the alpha mating type and acts on cells of the opposite mating type (type A). It mediates the conjugation process between the two types by inhibiting the initiation of DNA synthesis in type a cells and synchronizing them with type alpha. From Saccharomyces cerevisiae (strain ATCC 204508 / S288c) (Baker's yeast).
>Addgene plasmid #238905 | twinStrep_HA_aMFx1 (4a) Sequencing Result | analyzer sequence | sequence record 482781
AGGCTAGGTGGAGGCTCAGTGATGATAAGTCTGCGATGGTGGATGCATGTGTCATGGTCATAGCTGTTTC
CTGTGTGAAATTGTTATCCGCTCAGAGGGCACAATCCTATTCCGCGCTATCCGACAATCTCCAAGACATT
AGGTGGAGTTCAGTTCGGCGTATGGCATATGTCGCTGGAAAGAACATGTGAGCAAAAGGCCAGCAAAAGG
CCAGGAACCGTAAAAAGGCCGCGTTGCTGGCGTTTTTCCATAGGCTCCGCCCCCCTGACGAGCATCACAA
AAATCGACGCTCAAGTCAGAGGTGGCGAAACCCGACAGGACTATAAAGATACCAGGCGTTTCCCCCTGGA
AGCTCCCTCGTGCGCTCTCCTGTTCCGACCCTGCCGCTTACCGGATACCTGTCCGCCTTTCTCCCTTCGG
GAAGCGTGGCGCTTTCTCATAGCTCACGCTGTAGGTATCTCAGTTCGGTGTAGGTCGTTCGCTCCAAGCT
GGGCTGTGTGCACGAACCCCCCGTTCAGCCCGACCGCTGCGCCTTATCCGGTAACTATCGTCTTGAGTCC
AACCCGGTAAGACACGACTTATCGCCACTGGCAGCAGCCACTGGTAACAGGATTAGCAGAGCGAGGTATG
TAGGCGGTGCTACAGAGTTCTTGAAGTGGTGGCCTAACTACGGCTACACTAGAAGAACAGTATTTGGTAT
CTGCGCTCTGCTGAAGCCAGTTACCTTCGGAAAAAGAGTTGGTAGCTCTTGATCCGGCAAACAAACCACC
GCTGGTAGCGGTGGTTTTTTTGTTTGCAAGCAGCAGATTACGCGCAGAAAAAAAGGATCTCAAGAAGATC
CTTTGATCTTTTCTACGGGGTCTGACGCTCTATTCAACAAAGCCGCCGTCCCGTCAAGTCAGCGTAAATG
GGTAGGGGGCTTCAAATCGTCCCCCCATACGATATAAGTTGTTACTAGTGCTTGGATTCTCACCAATAAA
AAACGCCCGGCGGCAACCGAGCGTTCTGAACAAATCCAGATGGAGTTCTGAGGTCATTACTGGATCTATC
AACAGGAGTCCAAGCGAGCTCGATATCAAATTACGCCCCGCCCTGCCACTCATCGCAGTACTGTTGTAAT
TCATTAAGCATTCTGCCGACATGGAAGCCATCACAAACGGCATGATGAACCTGAATCGCCAGCGGCATCA
GCACCTTGTCGCCTTGCGTATAATATTTGCCCATGGTGAAAACGGGGGCGAAGAAGTTGTCCATATTGGC
CACGTTTAAATCAAAACTGGTGAAACTCACCCAGGGATTGGCTGAGACGAAAAACATATTCTCAATAAAC
CCTTTAGGGAAATAGGCCAGGTTTTCACCGTAACACGCCACATCTTGCGAATATATGTGTAGAAACTGCC
GGAAATCGTCGTGGTATTCACTCCAGAGCGATGAAAACGTTTCAGTTTGCTCATGGAAAACGGTGTAACA
AGGGTGAACACTATCCCATATCACCAGCTCACCGTCTTTCATTGCCATACGAAATTCCGGATGAGCATTC
ATCAGGCGGGCAAGAATGTGAATAAAGGCCGGATAAAACTTGTGCTTATTTTTCTTTACGGTCTTTAAAA
AGGCCGTAATATCCAGCTGAACGGTCTGGTTATAGGTACATTGAGCAACTGACTGAAATGCCTCAAAATG
TTCTTTACGATGCCATTGGGATATATCAACGGTGGTATATCCAGTGATTTTTTTCTCCATTTTAGCTTCC
TTAGCTCCTGAAAATCTCGATAACTCAAAAAATACGCCCGGTAGTGATCTTATTTCATTATGGTGAAAGT
TGGAACCTCTTACGTGCCGATCAACGTCTCATTGATACCTGAAACAAAACCCATCGTACGGCCAAGGAAG
TCTCCAATAACTGTGATCCACCACAAGCGCCAGGGTTTTCCCAGTCACGACGTTGTAAAACGACGGCCAG
TCATGCATAATCCGCACGCATCTGGAATAAGGAAGTGCCATTCCGCCTGACCTGCATCGTCTCATCGGTC
TCAATCCGGTGGTGGTTCTTGGTCCCATCCACAATTTGAAAAAGGTGGTGGTTCTGGTGGTGGTTCTGGT
GGTTCTGCTTGGTCCCATCCACAATTTGAAAAAGGATCCTACCCATACGATGTTCCCGATTACGCTGGTT
CTAAGCGTGAGGCGGACGCTGAGGCATGGCATTGGTTACAATTAAAGCCAGGGCAGCCAATGTATTAATG
GCTGAGACCTGAGACGGCATATTCTACCTAGGGGCGGCAATAATAGCCCACATTGCGTGAAATTGACCAA
GTCGG
